Addgene plasmid #216481: LV-pCMV-FLPo-pGK-mCl-GP33/66
Purpose: Expresses FLPo and mClover3 fluorescent protein with LMCV GP33-43 and GP66-77 epitopes embedded in loop of mclover to initiate immunogenic tumor cells in KPFrt mice
Depositing lab: Nikhil Joshi. Depositing organization: Yale University. Publication: Distinct T cell functions enable efficient immunoediting and prevent tumor emergence of developing sarcomas. Cheung JF, Hunt BG, Wahed S, Cheng E, Connolly KA, Venkatesan S, Loza JL, Bansal I, Fagerberg E, Kessler EA, Riffard C, Buck J, Attanasio J, Borr ER, Wei W, William I, Fitzgerald B, Joshi NS. Cancer Cell. 2025 Oct 2:S1535-6108(25)00397-6. doi: 10.1016/j.ccell.2025.09.005. PubMed 41043437.
Backbone
  Vector backbone: pLV
  Vector type: Lentiviral
Growth in bacteria
  Bacterial resistance: Ampicillin, 100 μg/mL
  Growth temperature: 37°C
  Growth strain: NEB Stable
  Copy number: Unknown
Gene/Insert 1
  Gene/Insert name: FLPo Recombinase (alt name: FLPo)
  Promoter: pCMV
  Cloning method: Gibson Cloning
  Sequencing primers: 5′ GATCAGTGTGAGGGAGTGTAAAGCTGGTTTCGATGTACGGGCCAGATATAC; 3′ AGGCCTCGGGATTCCTAGGAACAGCGGTTTTCAGATCCGCCTGTTGATGTA
Gene/Insert 2
  Gene/Insert name: mClover3-GP33/66 (alt name: mCl-GP33/66)
  Promoter: pGK
  Cloning method: Gibson Cloning
  Sequencing primers: 5′ AAACCGCTGTTCCTAGGAATCCCGAGGCCTATTCTACCGGGTAGGGGAGGC; 3′ AGAGTAATTCAACCCCAAACAACAACGTTTTCAGATCCGCCTGTTGATGTA
Terms and licenses: Academic/Nonprofit Terms; Industry Terms: Not Available to Industry
How to cite: LV-pCMV-FLPo-pGK-mCl-GP33/66 was a gift from Nikhil Joshi (Addgene plasmid # 216481 ; http://n2t.net/addgene:216481 ; RRID:Addgene_216481)
