[The description below was written by a language model from this plasmid's Addgene catalogue record and pLannotate feature annotations shown in this document.]
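Description:
LV-pCMV-FLPo-pGK-mCl-GP33/66 is a 9,290-nt HIV-1-based lentiviral transfer plasmid on a pLV backbone. It is propagated in bacteria through a high-copy ColE1/pUC-type origin and selected with ampicillin via the β-lactamase gene. The annotated viral genome lies on the minus strand. An upstream CMV enhancer/promoter is fused to a truncated 5' LTR, which allows Tat-independent transcription of the genomic RNA in packaging cells. This is followed by the Ψ packaging signal with a partial gag fragment, the Rev response element for nuclear export of unspliced RNA, and the cPPT/CTS element that aids nuclear import of the reverse-transcribed genome. A WPRE downstream of the payload enhances transcript stability and expression. A nef-derived fragment and a second truncated LTR close the provirus, an arrangement consistent with a self-inactivating design, although the record does not state this.

The payload consists of two independent expression cassettes in tandem. An internal CMV enhancer/promoter drives FLPo, a mouse codon-optimised, nuclear-targeted, thermostable FLP recombinase that acts on FRT sites. The mouse PGK promoter drives mClover3 carrying the LCMV glycoprotein epitopes GP33-43 and GP66-77 embedded in a loop of the fluorescent protein. The annotation software labels this reading frame as a fragment of a related Aequorea-derived GFP variant, which most likely reflects the modified mClover3 sequence.

According to the record, the vector is used to initiate immunogenic tumours in KPFrt mice. FLPo would recombine the FRT-flanked alleles in transduced cells, and the same cells then become fluorescent and present defined model antigens. The associated study concerns T cell-mediated immunoediting of developing sarcomas.
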