Features (pLannotate 1.2.2; 22 found; start..end, strand, type, name):
    609..789     -  LTR            5' LTR (truncated): truncated 5' long terminal repeat (LTR) from HIV-1
    796..1296    -  CDS            nef (fragment): NEF_HV1LA - Experimental evidence at protein level: Swiss-Prot protein existence level 1. Extracellular Nef protein targets CD4(+) T-lymphocytes for apoptosis by interacting with CXCR4 surface receptors. From Human immunodeficiency virus type 1 group M subtype B (isolate Lai) (HIV-1).
   1298..1317    -  misc_feature   MCS (fragment): pBluescript multiple cloning site
   1318..1906    -  misc_feature   WPRE: woodchuck hepatitis virus posttranscriptional regulatory element
   1960..2859    -  CDS            vsfGFP-9 (fragment): vsfGFP-9 is a basic (constitutively fluorescent) green fluorescent protein published in 2015, derived from Aequorea victoria. It has low acid sensitivity.
   2900..3392    -  promoter       PGK promoter: mouse phosphoglycerate kinase 1 promoter
   3431..4729    -  CDS            FLPo: nuclear-targeted site-specific recombinase FLPo is a mouse codon-optimized fusion between the SV40 nuclear localization signal and a thermostable version of the Saccharomyces cerevisiae site-specific recombinase FLP. Recombination occurs at FRT sequences.
   4779..4812    -  LTR            5' LTR (truncated) (fragment): truncated 5' long terminal repeat (LTR) from HIV-1
   4808..5011    -  promoter       CMV promoter: human cytomegalovirus (CMV) immediate early promoter
   5012..5391    -  enhancer       CMV enhancer: human cytomegalovirus immediate early enhancer
   5524..5641    -  misc_feature   cPPT/CTS: central polypurine tract and central termination sequence of HIV-1
   5691..5791    -  CDS            Rev (fragment): human immunodeficiency virus 1 (HIV-1) Rev protein; rev; enhances nuclear export of unspliced and incompletely spliced viral mRNAs
   6168..6401    -  misc_feature   RRE: The Rev response element (RRE) of HIV-1 allows for Rev-dependent mRNA export from the nucleus to the cytoplasm.
   6576..6914    -  CDS            HIV-1 gag (fragment): gag protein from human immunodeficiency virus 1; gag
   6898..7023    -  misc_feature   HIV-1 Ψ: packaging signal of human immunodeficiency virus type 1
   7070..7250    -  LTR            5' LTR (truncated): truncated 5' long terminal repeat (LTR) from HIV-1
   7268..7467    -  promoter       CMV promoter: human cytomegalovirus (CMV) immediate early promoter
   7468..7847    -  enhancer       CMV enhancer: human cytomegalovirus immediate early enhancer
   8002..8054    +  misc_feature   bom (fragment): basis of mobility region from pBR322
   8113..8217    +  promoter       AmpR promoter: bla
   8218..9078    +  CDS            AmpR: β-lactamase; bla; confers resistance to ampicillin, carbenicillin, and related antibiotics
   9249..547     +  rep_origin     ori (across the origin): high-copy-number ColE1/pMB1/pBR322/pUC origin of replication
>Addgene plasmid #216481 | LV-pCMV-FLPo-pGK-mCl-GP33/66 | addgene full sequence | sequence record 437083 | Addgene NGS Result
AAAAAAACCACCGCTACCAGCGGTGGTTTGTTTGCCGGATCAAGAGCTACCAACTCTTTTTCCGAAGGTA
ACTGGCTTCAGCAGAGCGCAGATACCAAATACTGTTCTTCTAGTGTAGCCGTAGTTAGGCCACCACTTCA
AGAACTCTGTAGCACCGCCTACATACCTCGCTCTGCTAATCCTGTTACCAGTGGCTGCTGCCAGTGGCGA
TAAGTCGTGTCTTACCGGGTTGGACTCAAGACGATAGTTACCGGATAAGGCGCAGCGGTCGGGCTGAACG
GGGGGTTCGTGCACACAGCCCAGCTTGGAGCGAACGACCTACACCGAACTGAGATACCTACAGCGTGAGC
TATGAGAAAGCGCCACGCTTCCCGAAGGGAGAAAGGCGGACAGGTATCCGGTAAGCGGCAGGGTCGGAAC
AGGAGAGCGCACGAGGGAGCTTCCAGGGGGAAACGCCTGGTATCTTTATAGTCCTGTCGGGTTTCGCCAC
CTCTGACTTGAGCGTCGATTTTTGTGATGCTCGTCAGGGGGGCGGAGCCTATGGAAAAACGCCAGCAACG
CGGCCTTTTTACGGTTCCTGGCCTTTTGCTGGCCTTTTGCTCACATGCTGCTAGAGATTTTCCACACTGA
CTAAAAGGGTCTGAGGGATCTCTAGTTACCAGAGTCACACAACAGACGGGCACACACTACTTGAAGCACT
CAAGGCAAGCTTTATTGAGGCTTAAGCAGTGGGTTCCCTAGTTAGCCAGAGAGCTCCCAGGCTCAGATCT
GGTCTAACCAGAGAGACCCAGTACAGTCCGGATGCAGCTCTCGGGCCATGTGATGAAATGCTAGGCGGCT
GTCAAACCTCCACTCTAATACTTCTCTCTCCGGGTCATCCATCCCATGCAGGCTCACAGGGTGTAACAAG
CGGGTGTTCTCTCCTTCATTGGCTTCTTCTACCTTCTCTTGCTCAACTGGTACTAGCTTGTAGCACCATC
CAAAGGTCAGTGGATATCTGATCCCTGGCCCTGGTGTGTAGTTCTGCCAATCAGGGAAGTAGCCTTGTGT
GTGGTAGATCCACAGATCAAGGATATCTTGTCTTCGTTGGGAGTGAATTAGCCCTTCCAGTCCCCCCTTT
TCTTTTAAAAAGTGGCTAAGATCTACAGCTGCCTTGTAAGTCATTGGTCTTAAAGGTACCTGAGGTGTGA
CTGGAAAACCCACCTCCTCCTCCTCTTGTGCTTCTAGCCAGGCACAATCAGCATTGGTAGCTGCTGTATT
GCTACTTGTGATTGCTCCATGTTTTTCTAGGTCTCGATCGAGGTCGACGGTATCGATGCGGGGAGGCGGC
CCAAAGGGAGATCCGACTCGTCTGAGGGCGAAGGCGAAGACGCGGAAGAGGCCGCAGAGCCGGCAGCAGG
CCGCGGGAAGGAAGGTCCGCTGGATTGAGGGCCGAAGGGACGTAGCAGAAGGACGTCCCGCGCAGAATCC
AGGTGGCAACACAGGCGAGCAGCCAAGGAAAGGACGATGATTTCCCCGACAACACCACGGAATTGTCAGT
GCCCAACAGCCGAGCCCCTGTCCAGCAGCGGGCAAGGCAGGCGGCGATGAGTTCCGCCGTGGCAATAGGG
AGGGGGAAAGCGAAAGTCCCGGAAAGGAGCTGACAGGTGGTGGCAATGCCCCAACCAGTGGGGGTTGCGT
CAGCAAACACAGTGCACACCACGCCACGTTGCCTGACAACGGGCCACAACTCCTCATAAAGAGACAGCAA
CCAGGATTTATACAAGGAGGAGAAAATGAAAGCCATACGGGAAGCAATAGCATGATACAAAGGCATTAAA
GCAGCGTATCCACATAGCGTAAAAGGAGCAACATAGTTAAGAATACCAGTCAATCTTTCACAAATTTTGT
AATCCAGAGGTTGATTATCGGGCGCGCCGCGGTCTAGAAGAGTAATTCAACCCCAAACAACAACGTTTAC
TTGTACAGCTCGTCCATGCCATGTGTAATCCCGGCGGCGGTCACGAACTCCAGCAGGACCATGTGATCGC
GCTTCTCGTTGGGGTCTTTGCTCAGCTTGGACTGATGGCTCAGGTAGTGGTTGTCGGGCAGCAGCACGGG
GCCGTCGCCGATGGGGGTGTTCTGCTGGTAGTGGTCGGCGAGCTGCACGCTGCCGTCCTCAACGTTGTGG
CGGATCTTGAAGTTAGCCTTGATGCAGTTCTTCTGCTTGTCGAATTCTCCTGACCCAGCAGCACTGCCCG
CGCTGCCGTCAAACTCAACGGATTTAAACTGATAAACTCCCTTGTAAATGTCAGGGCCGTTCAAACCCTT
GTCATCGTCGTCCTTGTAGTCGATCCCGCATGTTGCAAAGTTGTACACAGCTTTAAACTCGCCTGAGCCG
GCCGCTGATCCTGCAGATCCAGCCGTGATATAGACGTAGTGGCTGTTGAAGTTGTACTCCAGCTTGTGCC
CCAGGATGTTGCCGTCCTCCTTGAAGTCGATGCCCTTCAGCTCGATGCGGTTCACCAGGGTGTCGCCCTC
GAACTTCACCTCGGCGCGGGTCTTGTAGGTACCGTCGTCCTTGAAAGAGATGGTGCGCTCCTGGACGTAG
CCTTCGGGCATGGCGGACTTGAAGAAGTCGTGCTGCTTCATGTGGTCGGGGTAGCGGCTGAAGCAGGCCA
CGCCGTAGCCGAAGGTGGTCACGAGGGTGGGCCAGGGCACGGGCAGCTTGCCGGTGGTGCAGATGAACTT
CAGGGTCAGCTTGCCGTTGGTGGCATCGCCCTCGCCCTCGCCGCGGACGCTGAACTTGTGGCCGTTTACG
TCGCCGTCCAGCTCGACCAGGATGGGCACCACCCCGGTGAACAGCTCCTCGCCCTTGCTCACCATGGTCC
GCTTAAGCTGTAGCGCTAATGTCGGGTCTCCCGGAGATGAGGAAGAGGAGAACAGCGCGGCAGACGTGCG
CTTTTGAAGCGTGCAGAATGCCGGGCCTCCGGAGGACCTTCGGGCGCCCGCCCCGCCCCTGAGCCCGCCC
CTGAGCCCGCCCCCGGACCCACCCCTTCCCAGCCTCTGAGCCCAGAAAGCGAAGGAGCAAAGCTGCTATT
GGCCGCTGCCCCAAAGGCCTACCCGCTTCCATTGCTCAGCGGTGCTGTCCATCTGCACGAGACTAGTGAG
ACGTGCTACTTCCATTTGTCACGTCCTGCACGACGCGAGCTGCGGGGCGGGGGGGAACTTCCTGACTAGG
GGAGGAGTAGAAGGTGGCGCGAAGGGGCCACCAAAGAACGGAGCCGGTTGGCGCCTACCGGTGGATGTGG
AATGTGTGCGAGGCCAGAGGCCACTTGTGTAGCGCCAAGTGCCCAGCGGGGCTGCTAAAGCGCATGCTCC
AGACTGCCTTGGGAAAAGCGCCTCCCCTACCCGGTAGAATAGGCCTCGGGATTCCTAGGAACAGCGGTTT
TCAGATCCGCCTGTTGATGTAGCTGCTCAGGTAGTCCAGCACCTCCTGGCTGATGATGCCGTTCCAGGCG
GGGTATCTGATGCTGCCCTCGGCGCTGCCCTTCAGCTGCTCGATGTGCTGCCACTCCTCGATGGGGTTGG
TCTCGTCCTTCAGGGCGATCATCTCCTTGCTGATGGGGTCGTAGGCGTAGTACCTGGACACCAGGGCGAA
GTAGTGGTCGGGGATGGCGGTGATCTGGTGGGTGTAGGTGGTCCTGGCCACGGCGGAGGCCCTCTTGTCG
CTCCAGTTGCCCACCACGTTTGTCAGCTCGGTCAGGCCCTTCATGCTCAGAAAGCTGGTCATCAGGTGCC
TGCCGATGTGGCTCTTAGGGCCGTTCTTGATAGCGAAGATGGGGTAGGGGGCGTTCTTCTTCAGGGCCTT
GTTGTAGCTGCGCACCAGGTTGTCCTTCAGCAGCTGGTACTCCTGCTTGTTGCTGCTGCTGTTGCCGGTC
CTGTTCACTCTCTTCAGCACGGGCTCGCTGTTCCTCAGGAACTCGTCCAGGTACACCAGGGGGTCGATCC
TGCCTCTGGCGCTGAAAAAGTAGATGTGCCTGGACACGCTTGTCTTGGTCTCGGTCACCAGGCACTGAAT
GATCACGCCCAGGTACTTGTTCTGCACCAGCTTGAAGCTCTTGGGGTCCACGTTCTTGATGTCGCTGAAC
CTGCCGCAGTTGATGAATGTGGCCAGGAACAGGAACTGGTACAGGGTCTTGGTCTTGGTGAACCTGCTGG
TGTACTCGAAGCTGTTCAGGATCTTCTCGGTGATCTCCCAGATGCTCTCGCCCTCGGACAGCAGGGCCTT
CAGCATCTTCTTGCTGTGGCTGTTGCCCTTGTCGGCCTCCTCGCTGCTCTCGAACTGCAGCTGCAGGCTG
GACACGATGTCGGTGATGTCGCTCTGGTGCTTCTGGCCGTTGTAAGGGATGATGGTGAACTCCCAGGCGG
GGATCAGCTTCTTCAGGCTGGCCTCCAGGATGGTGGCCTTCTGGGTCTTGTACTTGAACTGCAGGCTCTT
GTTCACGATGTCGAAGCTCAGGCTGTTGCTGATGATGGTGTTGTAGCTCATGAAGGTGGCCCTCTTGATG
GCGGTGCCGTTGTGGGTGATCATCCAGCACAGGTAGGTCAGCTCGGCGGCACAGCTGGCGATCTTCTCGC
CGCTGGGCCTCTCGAATCTCTCCACGAACTGCCGCACCAGCACCTTGGGGGGGGTCTTGCACAGGATGTC
GAACTGGCTCATCACCTTCCTCTTCTTCTTAGGAGCCATGGTAAACGATCGCACAGCTAGCGTTCGAGTT
AGAATTTCGATAAGCCAGTAAGCAGTGGGTTCTCTAGTTAGCCAGAGAGCTCTGCTTATATAGACCTCCC
ACCGTACACGCCTACCGCCCATTTGCGTCAATGGGGCGGAGTTGTTACGACATTTTGGAAAGTCCCGTTG
ATTTTGGTGCCAAAACAAACTCCCATTGACGTCAATGGGGTGGAGACTTGGAAATCCCCGTGAGTCAAAC
CGCTATCCACGCCCATTGATGTACTGCCAAAACCGCATCACCATGGTAATAGCGATGACTAATACGTAGA
TGTACTGCCAAGTAGGAAAGTCCCATAAGGTCATGTACTGGGCATAATGCCAGGCGGGCCATTTACCGTC
ATTGACGTCAATAGGGGGCGTACTTGGCATATGATACACTTGATGTACTGCCAAGTGGGCAGTTTACCGT
AAATACTCCACCCATTGACGTCAATGGAAAGTCCCTATTGGCGTTACTATGGGAACATACGTCATTATTG
ACGTCAATGGGCGGGGGTCGTTGGGCGGTCAGCCAGGCGGGCCATTTACCGTAAGTTATGTAACGCGGAA
CTCCATATATGGGCTATGAACTAATGACCCCGTAATTGATTACTATTAATAACTAGTCAATAATCAATGT
CAACGCGTATATCTGGCCCGTACATCGCGAAGCAGCGCAAAAAACCAGCTTTACACTCCCTCACACTGAT
CACTAGTCGACCCGGGCCCGGTACTAACCAAACTGGATCTCTGCTGTCCCTGTAATAAACCCGAAAATTT
TGAATTTTTGTAATTTGTTTTTGTAATTCTTTAGTTTGTATGTCTGTTGCTATTATGTCTACTATTCTTT
CCCCTGCACTGTACCCCCCAATCCCCCCTTTTCTTTTAAAATTGTGGATGAATACTGCCATTTGTCTGCA
GAATTGGCGCACGCAGTGCCGATCCGTTCACTAATCGAATGGATCTGTCTCTGTCTCTCTCTCCACCTTC
TTCTTCTATTCCTTCGGGCCTGTCGGGTCCCCTCGGGGTTGGGAGGTGGGTCTGAAACGATAATGGTGAA
TATCCCTGCCTAACTCTATTCACTATAGAAAGTACAGCAAAAACTATTCTTAAACCTACCAAGCCTCCTA
CTATCATTATGAATAATTTTATATACCACAGCCAATTTGTTATGTTAAACCAATTCCACAAACTTGCCCA
TTTATCTAATTCCAATAATTCTTGTTCATTCTTTTCTTGCTGGTTTTGCGATTCTTCAATTAAGGAGTGT
ATTAAGCTTGTGTAATTGTTAATTTCTCTGTCCCACTCCATCCAGGTCGTGTGATTCCAAATCTGTTCCA
GAGATTTATTACTCCAACTAGCATTCCAAGGCACAGCAGTGGTGCAAATGAGTTTTCCAGAGCAACCCCA
AATCCCCAGGAGCTGTTGATCCTTTAGGTATCTTTCCACAGCCAGGATTCTTGCCTGGAGCTGCTTGATG
CCCCAGACTGTGAGTTGCAACAGATGCTGTTGCGCCTCAATAGCCCTCAGCAAATTGTTCTGCTGCTGCA
CTATACCAGACAATAATTGTCTGGCCTGTACCGTCAGCGTCATTGACGCTGCGCCCATAGTGCTTCCTGC
TGCTCCCAAGAACCCAAGGAACAAAGCTCCTATTCCCACTGCTCTTTTTTCTCTCTGCACCACTCTTCTC
TTTGCCTTGGTGGGTGCTACTCCTAATGGTTCAATTTTTACTACTTTATATTTATATAATTCACTTCTCC
AATTGTCCCTCATATCTCCTCCTCCAGGTCTGAAGATCAGCGGCCGGCCGCTTGCTGTGCGGTGGTCTTA
CTTTTGTTTTGCTCTTCCTCTATCTTGTCTAAAGCTTCCTTGGTGTCTTTTATCTCTATCCTTTGATGCA
CACAATAGAGGGTTGCTACTGTATTATATAATGATCTAAGTTCTTCTGATCCTGTCTGAAGGGATGGTTG
TAGCTGTCCCAGTATTTGTCTACAGCCTTCTGATGTTTCTAACAGGCCAGGATTAACTGCGAATCGTTCT
AGCTCCCTGCTTGCCCATACTATATGTTTTAATTTATATTTTTTCTTTCCCCCTGGCCTTAACCGAATTT
TTTCCCATCGCGATCTAATTCTCCCCCGCTTAATACTGACGCTCTCGCACCCATCTCTCTCCTTCTAGCC
TCCGCTAGTCAAAATTTTTGGCGTACTCACCAGTCGCCGCCCCTCGCCTCTTGCCGTGCGCGCTTCAGCA
AGCCGAGTCCTGCGTCGAGAGAGCTCCTCTGGTTTCCCTTTCGCTTTCAAGTCCCTGTTCGGGCGCCACT
GCTAGAGATTTTCCACACTGACTAAAAGGGTCTGAGGGATCTCTAGTTACCAGAGTCACACAACAGACGG
GCACACACTACTTGAAGCACTCAAGGCAAGCTTTATTGAGGCTTAAGCAGTGGGTTCCCTAGTTAGCCAG
AGAGCTCCCAGGCTCAGATCTGGTCTAACCAGAGAGACCCAGTACAGGCAAAACGCGCTGCTTATATAGA
CCTCCCACCGTACACGCCTACCGCCCATTTGCGTCAATGGGGCGGAGTTGTTACGACATTTTGGAAAGTC
CCGTTGATTTTGGTGCCAAAACAAACTCCCATTGACGTCAATGGGGTGGAGACTTGGAAATCCCCGTGAG
TCAAACCGCTATCCACGCCCATTGATGTACTGCCAAAACCGCATCACCATGGTAATAGCGATGACTAATA
CGTAGATGTACTGCCAAGTAGGAAAGTCCCATAAGGTCATGTACTGGGCATAATGCCAGGCGGGCCATTT
ACCGTCATTGACGTCAATAGGGGGCGTACTTGGCATATGATACACTTGATGTACTGCCAAGTGGGCAGTT
TACCGTAAATACTCCACCCATTGACGTCAATGGAAAGTCCCTATTGGCGTTACTATGGGAACATACGTCA
TTATTGACGTCAATGGGCGGGGGTCGTTGGGCGGTCAGCCAGGCGGGCCATTTACCGTAAGTTATGTAAC
GCGGAACTCCATATATGGGCTATGAACTAATGACCCCGTAATTGATTACTATTAATAACTAGTCAATAAT
CAATGTCAACGCGTATATCTGGCCCGTACATCGCGAAGCAGCGCAAAACGCCTAACCCTAAGCAGATTCT
TCATGCAATTGTCGGTCAAGCCTTGCCTTGTTGTAGCTTAAATTTTGCTCGCGCACTACTCAGCGACCTC
CAACACACAAGCAGGGAGCAGATACTGGCTTAACTATGCGGCATCAGAGCAGATTGTACTGAGAGTGCAC
CATAGGGGATCGGGAGATCTCCCGATCCGTCGACGTCAGGTGGCACTTTTCGGGGAAATGTGCGCGGAAC
CCCTATTTGTTTATTTTTCTAAATACATTCAAATATGTATCCGCTCATGAGACAATAACCCTGATAAATG
CTTCAATAATATTGAAAAAGGAAGAGTATGAGTATTCAACATTTCCGTGTCGCCCTTATTCCCTTTTTTG
CGGCATTTTGCCTTCCTGTTTTTGCTCACCCAGAAACGCTGGTGAAAGTAAAAGATGCTGAAGATCAGTT
GGGTGCACGAGTGGGTTACATCGAACTGGATCTCAACAGCGGTAAGATCCTTGAGAGTTTTCGCCCCGAA
GAACGTTTTCCAATGATGAGCACTTTTAAAGTTCTGCTATGTGGCGCGGTATTATCCCGTATTGACGCCG
GGCAAGAGCAACTCGGTCGCCGCATACACTATTCTCAGAATGACTTGGTTGAGTACTCACCAGTCACAGA
AAAGCATCTTACGGATGGCATGACAGTAAGAGAATTATGCAGTGCTGCCATAACCATGAGTGATAACACT
GCGGCCAACTTACTTCTGACAACGATCGGAGGACCGAAGGAGCTAACCGCTTTTTTGCACAACATGGGGG
ATCATGTAACTCGCCTTGATCGTTGGGAACCGGAGCTGAATGAAGCCATACCAAACGACGAGCGTGACAC
CACGATGCCTGTAGCAATGGCAACAACGTTGCGCAAACTATTAACTGGCGAACTACTTACTCTAGCTTCC
CGGCAACAATTAATAGACTGGATGGAGGCGGATAAAGTTGCAGGACCACTTCTGCGCTCGGCCCTTCCGG
CTGGCTGGTTTATTGCTGATAAATCTGGAGCCGGTGAGCGTGGGTCTCGCGGTATCATTGCAGCACTGGG
GCCAGATGGTAAGCCCTCCCGTATCGTAGTTATCTACACGACGGGGAGTCAGGCAACTATGGATGAACGA
AATAGACAGATCGCTGAGATAGGTGCCTCACTGATTAAGCATTGGTAACTGTCAGACCAAGTTTACTCAT
ATATACTTTAGATTGATTTAAAACTTCATTTTTAATTTAAAAGGATCTAGGTGAAGATCCTTTTTGATAA
TCTCATGACCAAAATCCCTTAACGTGAGTTTTCGTTCCACTGAGCGTCAGACCCCGTAGAAAAGATCAAA
GGATCTTCTTGAGATCCTTTTTTTCTGCGCGTAATCTGCTGCTTGCAAAC
